Addgene plasmid #197243: pSF11-wemiRFP670-T2A-HO1
Purpose: Expresses the protein of wemiRFP670-T2A-HO1 in neurons of C elegan
Depositing lab: Kiryl Piatkevich. Depositing organization: Westlake University. Publication: Quantitative assessment of near-infrared fluorescent proteins. Zhang H, Papadaki S, Sun X, Wang X, Drobizhev M, Yao L, Rehbock M, Koster RW, Wu L, Namikawa K, Piatkevich KD. Nat Methods. 2023 Sep 4. doi: 10.1038/s41592-023-01975-z. PubMed 37666982.
Backbone
  Vector backbone: pSF11
  Vector type: Worm Expression
Growth in bacteria
  Bacterial resistance: Ampicillin, 100 μg/mL
  Growth temperature: 37°C
  Growth strain: NEB Stable
  Copy number: High Copy
Gene/Insert
  Gene/Insert name: wemiRFP670-T2A-HO1
  Species: C. elegans (nematode)
  Cloning method: Gibson Cloning
Terms and licenses: Academic/Nonprofit Terms; Industry Terms: Not Available to Industry
Depositor comments: Please visit https://www.researchsquare.com/article/rs-797586/v1 for preprint.
How to cite: pSF11-wemiRFP670-T2A-HO1 was a gift from Kiryl Piatkevich (Addgene plasmid # 197243 ; http://n2t.net/addgene:197243 ; RRID:Addgene_197243)
