[The description below was written by a language model from this plasmid's Addgene catalogue record and pLannotate feature annotations shown in this document.]
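Description:
pSF11-wemiRFP670-T2A-HO1 is a worm expression plasmid built on the pSF11 backbone by Gibson cloning, intended to express a near-infrared fluorescent reporter in neurons of C. elegans. In bacteria it is maintained as a high-copy plasmid through a ColE1/pUC-type origin and selected with ampicillin via the β-lactamase gene and its native promoter. Remnants of a pUC-style lac promoter/operator region and CAP binding site, together with short rop, bom and lacI fragments, are backbone carry-over with no evident role in the worm.

The payload is a bicistronic open reading frame. The first coding sequence is annotated as matching miRFP670v1, a bacteriophytochrome-derived near-infrared protein from Rhodopseudomonas palustris that needs biliverdin as its chromophore; the "we" prefix and the C. elegans species entry suggest a worm-adapted version, though the record does not spell this out. It is followed by a T2A peptide (named in the construct, falling in the short gap between the two annotated CDSs) and then heme oxygenase 1, matched to the human HMOX1 protein. T2A ribosomal skipping yields the two proteins separately from one transcript. Heme oxygenase then converts heme to biliverdin, supplying the cofactor in the same cells and so supporting fluorescence where endogenous biliverdin may be limiting.

The neuronal promoter is not identified: roughly 2.8 kb upstream of the reporter is unannotated apart from very short hits to CeU6 and CEN4 that are probably spurious, and the aex-5 fragment downstream may reflect 3′ regulatory sequence. The sequence is described as a partial NGS result. The associated publication indicates that the plasmid belongs to a comparative assessment of near-infrared fluorescent proteins.
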