Features (pLannotate 1.2.2; 15 found; start..end, strand, type, name):
    337..353     +  promoter       CeU6 promoter (fragment): promoter for the C. elegans R07E5.16 U6 snRNA gene (Dickinson et al., 2013)
   2325..2341    +  misc_feature   CEN4 (fragment): S. cerevisiae CEN4 centromere
   2723..2740    -  misc_feature   MCS (fragment): pUC18/19 multiple cloning site
   2881..3867    +  CDS            miRFP670v1: miRFP670v1 is a basic (constitutively fluorescent) near ir fluorescent protein published in 2016, derived from Rhodopseudomonas palustris. It has low acid sensitivity. It requires the cofactor biliverdin for fluorescence.
   3943..4959    +  CDS            HMOX1: HMOX1_HUMAN - Also known as HO, HO1. Experimental evidence at protein level: Swiss-Prot protein existence level 1. Heme oxygenase cleaves the heme ring at the alpha methene bridge to form biliverdin. Biliverdin is subsequently converted to bilirubin by biliverdin reductase. Under physiological conditions, the activity of heme oxygenase is highest in the spleen, where senescent erythrocytes are sequestrated and destroyed. Exhibits cytoprotective effects since excess of free heme sensitizes cells to undergo apoptosis. From Homo sapiens (Human).
   5473..5625    +  CDS            aex-5 (fragment): AEX5_CAEEL - Also known as kpc-3 From Caenorhabditis elegans.
   5752..5787    +  CDS            rop (fragment): Rop protein, which maintains plasmids at low copy number; rop
   5889..5988    +  misc_feature   bom (fragment): basis of mobility region from pBR322
   6090..6194    +  promoter       AmpR promoter: bla
   6195..7055    +  CDS            AmpR: β-lactamase; bla; confers resistance to ampicillin, carbenicillin, and related antibiotics
   7226..7814    +  rep_origin     ori: high-copy-number ColE1/pMB1/pBR322/pUC origin of replication
   7997..8089    +  CDS            lacI (fragment): lac repressor; lacI; The lac repressor binds to the lac operator to inhibit transcription in E. coli. This inhibition can be relieved by adding lactose or isopropyl-β-D-thiogalactopyranoside (IPTG).
   8102..8123    +  protein_bind   CAP binding site: CAP binding activates transcription in the presence of cAMP. E. coli catabolite activator protein
   8138..8168    +  promoter       lac promoter: promoter for the E. coli lac operon
   8176..8192    +  protein_bind   lac operator: The lac repressor binds to the lac operator to inhibit transcription in E. coli. This inhibition can be relieved by adding lactose or isopropyl-β-D-thiogalactopyranoside (IPTG). lac repressor encoded by lacI
>Addgene plasmid #197243 | pSF11-wemiRFP670-T2A-HO1 | addgene full sequence | sequence record 387270 | Addgene Partial NGS Result
ATGACCATGATTACGCCAAGCTTGCATGCGCGGCCGCACTGACTGGGCCGGCCGGATCCATAGGTATGCC
TGTCATTCTCTATTTTTAAACGTTCCTGCAGCAGTAGCACAACAGAGCCAGCAGTTTTCCTCTTCTTCTC
CATCTTCTTCTGCTTCTTCCTCTCTTCCCAAAAAAAAAAAAAAAAAAAAAGTGAGGGGGCTCACTGCCCC
CCCCCCCCTCCCCCCCCCCTCTTCTCCTTGAAGCTCATCCAGACGTCGCTGTCCTCCTCCTCCTCGTCCC
CGGGGCGCTGTGTGTGTGTGTGTGTGCTCCGTGAGCATGTAGCAGCTTCAGCCCATTTAAAGGCGCACAC
TCTCTGCATCTCTGCGTGTCTCGACACTCGTTTTTTCTCTTCTTTTCTGCTGCACACACACACACACACA
CACACACGCTCATGCCAGAGCACTTCTTGCTCCGGGGGGCTCCGCGCGGAGCCCGAGAGGACCTCCTCCT
CCTTTTTCTTCTTCGCTTTTTAGTTCTTCTTGCCTCGGTCTCGCCCCTTGTTTTGCTCTCCATGTAGTAT
ATACATCTGGGTGTGTGTGTGTGTGTGCACCTTTGGAGCATTTTTTGAACCTTTCCAGAACTTTGGAGCA
ACATTTTCAGCTTGTTCAGTGCACTTTTTAGGCTGAAAATCCTATTTTTAGGTTTTCGAAAGTTTTTTTG
GAGCATTTTTCGTGCAATTTAGGTGCAAAATTAAAAAAAAGGGTTTTGTAGTGAATTAAAATTTTTTTGA
AACTTTCGCCTTTTTAAAAAAATGTTTCTAATATCTTTAAAAATTGGAATATTTTGGAAAACAATTTGTT
TTCAATTGGCAATTTATTAATTCTGAGCTTCTGAGCGTAAATTTTTTTTTATTTTGGAGCAATTCTGAGA
TTTCTTAGTGCATTATTCGGGCATACATAAAAAAAAATTTATCTTAATAATAAAAACCTTAAATTTAGGC
TTCACCGTCTGGAAATTCAATTTTTTCAGCTGAAAAACTTTCAAAAAAAAAAAAATTAAATTTTCACATT
TATTTTCTCTGGAATTTTGGAGCAATTTCAAAGCTGTCTTAGTGCATTTTTAGTACACAAATATTTTTTC
ATTTTTCTTAAATTTTAATAATCTAAGCTTAAATAAAGGCTTCACCGTCTGAAAATGCAACTTTTTTCAG
ATGAAATATTAAAAAAAAAACCTCTTTTATTAATTTTGTGCTCCAAACTTTCCCACGGTACGCAAATCAT
GTAATATGTACTTTTAAACATTATTTTTCCAATCAAAAATATCCAACAGCTTTTCCTTACAATTTGAAAA
TTTTTATTAAAATTTCAAAAAAATTTTTTTTTTTTTTAATTTCGAATTTTTTTAAACTTGTTGTAACTTT
TTTCCCTGTCGGCGCCAATTAACAAAATACGTAGAATTTTGCGCTTATTGTTTTGTTAGTTAACAAATTT
TTGACAACTTTCTTATCAGCTGAGATTTAGGTGTTTCAGTTCGCAATCTGCGTCTCTCCTTGCTCTCCTC
TATTTTAAAACCCCCATAACTTTGTTCTTGTGAGAGTTATCAAAAAATTGTCAACTAACAAAATATAGAG
CACAAAAATATGCACATTTTGTATGTTGACAATTTTTTGATACCTTTTTTAGTTTTCGAGATATCTTAGT
TTTAGTTTAGCTGTACCTTTTTCTGGCAAAAAACTTCCAAATTTCGGCAATTTTTCGGCAAATTTCCCGG
CAAATTTCGCCAAGTACATCGGGCTCTCAGACAAGTGGTCTGTGAGTGGAAGTCGATAAAAGTAGTTTAC
GTGCTCTCCGTCCCCCCGCTTCTTCTCCGTCTCTGCTTCTATTTCTCCATTGACTAGTCCCACTACTTTT
TACGGGGCGGAGGGCTCTCTTGCACTCCAGCTTCTTCTCTTTTTGTGCTCTTTTTTGCCCGTATGTGGGT
GCTCATTTATTTTTCTTTGGTTTTAAAATAAATTCGGTTTATTAGGCTACTCGTAAAAATGAAGAAAAAA
CTTCAAATTCAAACGACATTAAAAAAAAATTTAATAAAAATTTTTTGAATTGCTCAAAAGCCCCACCTAT
ATATATATATAGCTCCGCCTACTTCTCGCACAGACCCCGCCCACTTTTTGACTCCGCCCCCTTATTGGCA
AAAGTTCTTGAAAAAAATAAAAATAAAAATTCAAATTGAAACAATTTTTTTTTAATGAAGTAGTTTTTTT
CTAAATTGATGAAAATTTCTAAACAGTTTACAAGCACCGCCCACTTTTTGACTCCGCCCCTTTGTTGGAA
AAATTCTTGTAAAAAAAAATAAAAAATAAAAGCTTCTCTTTCAAACGATTTTTAGTTGGTCTTTGTATGA
AAAGTTTTTTTCCTAAAATAGAAATGTCTGAATAATTTGCAAGCTCCGCCCTTTTCTTACCCAGACTCCG
CCCCTTTATTGACTAATTTTTTTTTGTCCATTTACCTGAAGTTCAAAAAAAAAATTTACAGTTTCATAGA
GTAATAATTTTTCAAAAATCTCTTTTTCCAATGTTTAATGTGTCATTATAAACCCGCCCAGTTTTAAGCT
CCGCCCATTTAGGCCCCGCCCATTTATGACCCAAATATTTTTTTCTCTATTCACCCGTGGATTTCCCTCC
AACAAGTTACCCCAAAAATAAAAATAAAAATTCCTGCAGGCGCCCACCGGGATCCGGCGCGCCTCTAGAG
GATCCCCGGGATTGGCCAAAGGACCCAAAGGTATGTTTCGAATGATACTAACATAACATAGAACATTTTC
AGGAGGACCCTTGGCTAGCGTCGACGGTACCAAAAATGGCCGAGGGATCCGTCGCCCGTCAACCAGACCT
TCTTACCTGCGAGCACGAGGAGATCCACCTTGCCGGATCCATCCAACCACACGGAGCCCTTCTTGTCGTC
TCCGAGCACGACCACCGTGTCATCCAAGCCTCCGCCAACGCCGCCGAGTTCCTTAACCTTGGATCCGTCC
TTGGAGTCCCACTTGCCGAGATCGACGGAGACCTTCTTATCAAGGTAAGTTTAAACATATATATACTAAC
TAACCCTGATTATTTAAATTTTCAGATCCTTCCACACCTTGACCCAACCGCCGAGGGAATGCCAGTCGCC
GTCCGCTGCCGCATCGGAAACCCATCCACCGAGTACTGCGGACTTATGCACCGCCCACCAGAGGGAGGAC
TTATCATCGAGCTTGAGCGTGCCGGACCATCCATCGACCTTTCCGGAACCCTTGCCCCAGCCCTTGAGCG
CATCCGTACCGCCGGATCCCTTCGTGCCCTTTGCGACGACACCGTCCTTCTTTTCCAGCAATGCACCGGA
TACGACCGTGTCATGGTCTACCGCTTCGACGAGCAAGGACACGGACTTGTCTTCTCCGAGTGCCACGTCC
CAGGACTTGAGTCCTACTTCGGAAACCGCTACCCATCCTCCACCGTCCCACAAATGGCCCGTCAACTTTA
CGTCCGTCAACGTGTCCGTGTCCTTGTCGACGTCACCTACCAACCAGTCCCACTTGAGCCACGTCTTTCC
CCACTTACCGGACGTGACCTTGACATGTCCGGATGCTTCCTTCGTTCCATGTCCCCATGCCACCTTCAAT
TCCTTAAGGTAAGTTTAAACAGTTCGGTACTAACTAACCATACATATTTAAATTTTCAGGACATGGGAGT
CCGTGCCACCCTTGCCGTCTCCCTTGTCGTCGGAGGAAAGCTTTGGGGACTTGTCGTCTGCCACCACTAC
CTTCCACGCTTCATCCGCTTCGAGCTTCGTGCCATCTGCAAGCGTCTTGCCGAGCGCATCGCCACCCGTA
TCACCGCCCTTGAGTCCGGATACGACATCGGATCCGGAGAGGGACGCGGATCCCTTCTTACCTGCGGAGA
TGTTGAGGAAAACCCAGGACCAATGGAGCGCCCACAACCAGATTCTATGCCACAAGACCTTTCCGAGGCC
CTTAAGGAGGCTACCAAGGAGGTTCACACCCAAGCTGAGAACGCTGAGTTCATGCGCAACTTCCAAAAGG
GACAAGTTACCCGTGATGGATTCAAGCTTGTCATGGCTTCCCTCTACCACATCTACGTCGCTCTTGAGGA
GGAGATCGAGCGCAACAAGGTAAGTTTAAACATATATATACTAACTAACCCTGATTATTTAAATTTTCAG
GAGTCTCCAGTTTTCGCTCCAGTTTACTTCCCAGAAGAGCTCCACCGTAAGGCTGCCCTTGAGCAAGACC
TTGCCTTCTGGTATGGACCACGCTGGCAAGAAGTTATCCCATACACTCCAGCTATGCAACGCTACGTTAA
GCGTCTTCACGAGGTCGGACGTACCGAGCCAGAGCTTCTTGTCGCTCACGCTTACACCCGTTACCTTGGA
GACCTTTCCGGAGGACAAGTCCTTAAGGTAAGTTTAAACAGTTCGGTACTAACTAACCATACATATTTAA
ATTTTCAGAAGATCGCTCAAAAGGCTCTTGACCTTCCATCTTCCGGAGAGGGACTTGCCTTCTTCACTTT
CCCAAACATCGCTTCTGCCACTAAGTTCAAGCAACTTTACCGCTCTCGTATGAACTCTCTTGAGATGACC
CCAGCTGTCCGCCAACGTGTCATCGAGGAGGCTAAGGTAAGTTTAAACATGATTTTACTAACTAACTAAT
CTGATTTAAATTTTCAGACCGCTTTCCTTCTTAACATCCAACTTTTCGAAGAGCTTCAAGAGCTTCTTAC
CCACGACACCAAGGACCAATCTCCATCCCGTGCCCCAGGACTTCGTCAACGTGCCTCCAACAAGGTCCAA
GATTCCGCTCCAGTTGAGACTCCACGTGGAAAGCCACCACTTAACACCCGTTCCCAAGCCCCACTTCTTC
GTTGGGTCCTTACCCTCTCCTTCCTTGTCGCCACCGTCGCTGTCGGACTTTACGCCATGTAAGAGCTCCG
CATCGGCCGCTGTCATCAGATCGCCATCTCGCGCCCGTGCCTCTGACTTCTAAGTCCAATTACTCTTCAA
CATCCCTACATGCTCTTTCTCCCTGTGCTCCCACCCCCTATTTTTGTTATTATCAAAAAACTTCTCTTAA
TTTCTTTGTTTTTTAGCTTCTTTTAAGTCACCTCTAACAATGAAATTGTGTAGATTCAAAAATAGAATTA
ATTCGTAATAAAAAGTCGAAAAAAATTGTGCTCCCTCCCCCCATTAATAATAATTCTATCCCAAAATCTA
CACAATGTTCTGTGTACACTTCTTATGTTTTTTACTTCTGATAAATTTTTTTGAAACATCATAGAAAAAA
CCGCACACAAAATACCTTATCATATGTTACGTTTCAGTTTATGACCGCAATTTTTATTTCTTCGCACGTC
TGGGCCTCTCATGACGTCAAATCATGCTCATCGTGAAAAAGTTTTGGAGTATTTTTGGAATTTTTCAATC
AAGTGAAAGTTTATGAAATTAATTTTCCTGCTTTTGCTTTTTGGGGTTTCCCCTATTGTTTGTCAAGATT
TCGAGGACGGCGTTTTTCTTGCTAAAATCACAAGTATTGATGAGCACGATGCAAGAAAGATCGGAAGAAG
GTTTGGGTTTGAGGCTCAGTGGAAGGTGAGTAGAAGTTGATAATTTGAAAGTGGAGTAGTGTCTATGGGG
TTTTTGCCTTAAATGACAGAATACATTCCCAATATACCAAACATAACTGTTTCTACTAGTCGGCCGTACG
GGCCCTTTCGTCTCGCGCGTTTCGGTGATGACGGTGAAAACCTCTGACACATGCAGCTCCCGGAGACGGT
CACAGCTTGTCTGTAAGCGGATGCCGGGAGCAGACAAGCCCGTCAGGGCGCGTCAGCGGGTGTTGGCGGG
TGTCGGGGCTGGCTTAACTATGCGGCATCAGAGCAGATTGTACTGAGAGTGCACCATATGCGGTGTGAAA
TACCGCACAGATGCGTAAGGAGAAAATACCGCATCAGGCGGCCTTAATTAAGGGCCTCGTGATACGCCTA
TTTTTATAGGTTAATGTCATGATAATAATGGTTTCTTAGACGTCAGGTGGCACTTTTCGGGGAAATGTGC
GCGGAACCCCTATTTGTTTATTTTTCTAAATACATTCAAATATGTATCCGCTCATGAGACAATAACCCTG
ATAAATGCTTCAATAATATTGAAAAAGGAAGAGTATGAGTATTCAACATTTCCGTGTCGCCCTTATTCCC
TTTTTTGCGGCATTTTGCCTTCCTGTTTTTGCTCACCCAGAAACGCTGGTGAAAGTAAAAGATGCTGAAG
ATCAGTTGGGTGCACGAGTGGGTTACATCGAACTGGATCTCAACAGCGGTAAGATCCTTGAGAGTTTTCG
CCCCGAAGAACGTTTTCCAATGATGAGCACTTTTAAAGTTCTGCTATGTGGCGCGGTATTATCCCGTATT
GACGCCGGGCAAGAGCAACTCGGTCGCCGCATACACTATTCTCAGAATGACTTGGTTGAGTACTCACCAG
TCACAGAAAAGCATCTTACGGATGGCATGACAGTAAGAGAATTATGCAGTGCTGCCATAACCATGAGTGA
TAACACTGCGGCCAACTTACTTCTGACAACGATCGGAGGACCGAAGGAGCTAACCGCTTTTTTGCACAAC
ATGGGGGATCATGTAACTCGCCTTGATCGTTGGGAACCGGAGCTGAATGAAGCCATACCAAACGACGAGC
GTGACACCACGATGCCTGTAGCAATGGCAACAACGTTGCGCAAACTATTAACTGGCGAACTACTTACTCT
AGCTTCCCGGCAACAATTAATAGACTGGATGGAGGCGGATAAAGTTGCAGGACCACTTCTGCGCTCGGCC
CTTCCGGCTGGCTGGTTTATTGCTGATAAATCTGGAGCCGGTGAGCGTGGGTCTCGCGGTATCATTGCAG
CACTGGGGCCAGATGGTAAGCCCTCCCGTATCGTAGTTATCTACACGACGGGGAGTCAGGCAACTATGGA
TGAACGAAATAGACAGATCGCTGAGATAGGTGCCTCACTGATTAAGCATTGGTAACTGTCAGACCAAGTT
TACTCATATATACTTTAGATTGATTTAAAACTTCATTTTTAATTTAAAAGGATCTAGGTGAAGATCCTTT
TTGATAATCTCATGACCAAAATCCCTTAACGTGAGTTTTCGTTCCACTGAGCGTCAGACCCCGTAGAAAA
GATCAAAGGATCTTCTTGAGATCCTTTTTTTCTGCGCGTAATCTGCTGCTTGCAAACAAAAAAACCACCG
CTACCAGCGGTGGTTTGTTTGCCGGATCAAGAGCTACCAACTCTTTTTCCGAAGGTAACTGGCTTCAGCA
GAGCGCAGATACCAAATACTGTTCTTCTAGTGTAGCCGTAGTTAGGCCACCACTTCAAGAACTCTGTAGC
ACCGCCTACATACCTCGCTCTGCTAATCCTGTTACCAGTGGCTGCTGCCAGTGGCGATAAGTCGTGTCTT
ACCGGGTTGGACTCAAGACGATAGTTACCGGATAAGGCGCAGCGGTCGGGCTGAACGGGGGGTTCGTGCA
CACAGCCCAGCTTGGAGCGAACGACCTACACCGAACTGAGATACCTACAGCGTGAGCTATGAGAAAGCGC
CACGCTTCCCGAAGGGAGAAAGGCGGACAGGTATCCGGTAAGCGGCAGGGTCGGAACAGGAGAGCGCACG
AGGGAGCTTCCAGGGGGAAACGCCTGGTATCTTTATAGTCCTGTCGGGTTTCGCCACCTCTGACTTGAGC
GTCGATTTTTGTGATGCTCGTCAGGGGGGCGGAGCCTATGGAAAAACGCCAGCAACGCGGCCTTTTTACG
GTTCCTGGCCTTTTGCTGGCCTTTTGCTCACATGTTCTTTCCTGCGTTATCCCCTGATTCTGTGGATAAC
CGTATTACCGCCTTTGAGTGAGCTGATACCGCTCGCCGCAGCCGAACGACCGAGCGCAGCGAGTCAGTGA
GCGAGGAAGCGGAAGAGCGCCCAATACGCAAACCGCCTCTCCCCGCGCGTTGGCCGATTCATTAATGCAG
CTGGCACGACAGGTTTCCCGACTGGAAAGCGGGCAGTGAGCGCAACGCAATTAATGTGAGTTAGCTCACT
CATTAGGCACCCCAGGCTTTACACTTTATGCTTCCGGCTCGTATGTTGTGTGGAATTGTGAGCGGATAAC
AATTTCACACAGGAAACAGCT
